Addgene plasmid #232808: pGNL2-#28
Purpose: Mammalian expression of GNL2 (1-377aa)
Depositing lab: Shiro Iuchi.
Backbone
  Vector backbone: pEGFP-C2
  Vector type: Mammalian Expression
Growth in bacteria
  Bacterial resistance: Kanamycin, 50 μg/mL
  Growth temperature: 37°C
  Growth strain: NEB Stable
  Copy number: High Copy
Gene/Insert
  Gene/Insert name: GNL2 fragment (1-377aa)
  Species: H. sapiens (human)
  Mutation: deletion (378-731aa)
  Entrez Gene: GNL2 (a.k.a. HUMAUANTIG, NGP1, Ngp-1, Nog2, Nug2)
  Tag / fusion protein: EGFP (N terminal on insert)
  Cloning method: Other
Terms and licenses: Academic/Nonprofit Terms; Industry Terms: Not Available to Industry
How to cite: pGNL2-#28 was a gift from Shiro Iuchi (Addgene plasmid # 232808)
