[The description below was written by a language model from this plasmid's Addgene catalogue record and pLannotate feature annotations shown in this document.]
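Description:
pGNL2-#28 is a mammalian expression plasmid built on the pEGFP-C2 backbone that produces an N-terminally EGFP-tagged fragment of human GNL2 (also known as NGP1 or Nog2). The insert encodes residues 1–377 of the protein, with residues 378–731 deleted. In the 5.8 kb sequenced record, the CMV immediate early enhancer and promoter drive the EGFP coding sequence, which is joined through a short remnant of the multiple cloning site to the GNL2 fragment. An SV40 polyadenylation signal follows. The short "large T antigen" fragment annotated between the insert and the poly(A) signal most likely reflects SV40-derived backbone sequence around the polyadenylation region rather than an intended coding element.

The plasmid is propagated in bacteria at high copy from a ColE1/pUC-type origin and selected with kanamycin. The NeoR/KanR gene (Tn5 aminoglycoside phosphotransferase) sits behind tandem bacterial (bla) and SV40 early promoters and ends in an HSV TK poly(A) signal. This lets the same marker confer kanamycin resistance in E. coli and G418 resistance in transfected mammalian cells. An f1 origin is also present, which permits single-stranded DNA production. The small ble and bGH poly(A) fragments are probably annotation matches to residual backbone sequence and not functional parts.

GNL2 is annotated as a nucleolar GTPase that associates with pre-60S ribosomal subunits and is needed for their maturation and nuclear export. The stated purpose is only mammalian expression of the 1–377 fragment. The design would suit fluorescence-based tracking of the truncated protein or comparison with other GNL2 regions, but the record does not describe specific experiments.
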