Features (pLannotate 1.2.2; 15 found; start..end, strand, type, name):
     61..364     +  enhancer       CMV enhancer: human cytomegalovirus immediate early enhancer
    365..568     +  promoter       CMV promoter: human cytomegalovirus (CMV) immediate early promoter
    613..1329    +  CDS            EGFP: EGFP is a basic (constitutively fluorescent) green fluorescent protein published in 1996, derived from Aequorea victoria. It is reported to be a rapidly-maturing weak dimer with moderate acid sensitivity.
   1335..1368    +  misc_feature   MCS (fragment): multiple cloning site
   1369..2499    +  CDS            GNL2 (fragment): NOG2_HUMAN - Also known as NGP1. Experimental evidence at protein level: Swiss-Prot protein existence level 1. GTPase that associates with pre-60S ribosomal subunits in the nucleolus and is required for their nuclear export and maturation (By similarity). May promote cell proliferation possibly by increasing p53/TP53 protein levels, and consequently those of its downstream product CDKN1A/p21, and decreasing RPL23A protein levels (PubMed:26203195). From Homo sapiens (Human).
   2504..2588    +  CDS            large T antigen (fragment): large T antigen from SV40 (simian virus 40)
   2611..2732    +  polyA_signal   SV40 poly(A) signal: SV40 polyadenylation signal
   2766..3194    -  rep_origin     f1 ori (sequence partly withheld): f1 bacteriophage origin of replication; arrow indicates direction of (+) strand synthesis
   3221..3325    +  promoter       AmpR promoter: bla
   3327..3684    +  promoter       SV40 promoter: SV40 enhancer and early promoter
   3719..4513    +  CDS            NeoR/KanR: aminoglycoside phosphotransferase from Tn5; aph(3')-II (or nptII); confers resistance to neomycin, kanamycin, and G418 (Geneticin®)
   4534..4686    +  CDS            ble (fragment): BLE_KLEPN - Experimental evidence at protein level: Swiss-Prot protein existence level 1. Binding protein with a strong affinity to the bleomycin family of antibiotics. Binds to CL990; an antimitotic-antibiotic compound. From Klebsiella pneumoniae.
   4745..4792    +  polyA_signal   HSV TK poly(A) signal: herpes simplex virus thymidine kinase polyadenylation signal (Cole and Stacy, 1985)
   4883..4899    -  polyA_signal   bGH poly(A) signal (fragment): bovine growth hormone polyadenylation signal
   5121..5709    +  rep_origin     ori: high-copy-number ColE1/pMB1/pBR322/pUC origin of replication
>Addgene plasmid #232808 | pGNL2-#28 | addgene full sequence | sequence record 462708 | Addgene NGS Result
TAGTTATTAATAGTAATCAATTACGGGGTCATTAGTTCATAGCCCATATATGGAGTTCCGCGTTACATAA
CTTACGGTAAATGGCCCGCCTGGCTGACCGCCCAACGACCCCCGCCCATTGACGTCAATAATGACGTATG
TTCCCATAGTAACGCCAATAGGGACTTTCCATTGACGTCAATGGGTGGAGTATTTACGGTAAACTGCCCA
CTTGGCAGTACATCAAGTGTATCATATGCCAAGTACGCCCCCTATTGACGTCAATGACGGTAAATGGCCC
GCCTGGCATTATGCCCAGTACATGACCTTATGGGACTTTCCTACTTGGCAGTACATCTACGTATTAGTCA
TCGCTATTACCATGGTGATGCGGTTTTGGCAGTACATCAATGGGCGTGGATAGCGGTTTGACTCACGGGG
ATTTCCAAGTCTCCACCCCATTGACGTCAATGGGAGTTTGTTTTGGCACCAAAATCAACGGGACTTTCCA
AAATGTCGTAACAACTCCGCCCCATTGACGCAAATGGGCGGTAGGCGTGTACGGTGGGAGGTCTATATAA
GCAGAGCTGGTTTAGTGAACCGTCAGATCCGCTAGCGCTACCGGTCGCCACCATGGTGAGCAAGGGCGAG
GAGCTGTTCACCGGGGTGGTGCCCATCCTGGTCGAGCTGGACGGCGACGTAAACGGCCACAAGTTCAGCG
TGTCCGGCGAGGGCGAGGGCGATGCCACCTACGGCAAGCTGACCCTGAAGTTCATCTGCACCACCGGCAA
GCTGCCCGTGCCCTGGCCCACCCTCGTGACCACCCTGACCTACGGCGTGCAGTGCTTCAGCCGCTACCCC
GACCACATGAAGCAGCACGACTTCTTCAAGTCCGCCATGCCCGAAGGCTACGTCCAGGAGCGCACCATCT
TCTTCAAGGACGACGGCAACTACAAGACCCGCGCCGAGGTGAAGTTCGAGGGCGACACCCTGGTGAACCG
CATCGAGCTGAAGGGCATCGACTTCAAGGAGGACGGCAACATCCTGGGGCACAAGCTGGAGTACAACTAC
AACAGCCACAACGTCTATATCATGGCCGACAAGCAGAAGAACGGCATCAAGGTGAACTTCAAGATCCGCC
ACAACATCGAGGACGGCAGCGTGCAGCTCGCCGACCACTACCAGCAGAACACCCCCATCGGCGACGGCCC
CGTGCTGCTGCCCGACAACCACTACCTGAGCACCCAGTCCGCCCTGAGCAAAGACCCCAACGAGAAGCGC
GATCACATGGTCCTGCTGGAGTTCGTGACCGCCGCCGGGATCACTCTCGGCATGGACGAGCTGTACAAGT
CCGGCCGGACTCAGATCTCGAGCTCAAGCTTCGAATTCATGGTGAAGCCCAAGTACAAAGGACGGAGCAC
CATCAACCCGTCCAAGGCCAGCACAAACCCAGATCGAGTGCAGGGAGCAGGAGGCCAAAACATGAGGGAC
CGGGCCACCATCCGGCGCCTGAATATGTATAGGCAAAAGGAGCGCAGGAACAGTCGTGGTAAAATAATTA
AACCCCTGCAATATCAATCAACGGTGGCTTCTGGCACAGTGGCAAGAGTAGAGCCAAATATTAAATGGTT
TGGAAACACACGTGTGATTAAGCAGTCATCATTACAAAAATTTCAAGAGGAAATGGATACAGTTATGAAG
GATCCATACAAAGTTGTCATGAAGCAAAGCAAGTTACCAATGTCTCTTCTCCATGATCGAATCCGGCCTC
ATAACTTGAAGGTGCACATTCTTGATACTGAAAGTTTTGAAACTACATTTGGCCCTAAGTCACAGAGGAA
ACGACCAAACTTATTTGCAAGTGATATGCAGTCTCTTATCGAAAATGCTGAAATGTCCACTGAGAGCTAT
GACCAGGGCAAGGATCGTGATTTGGTAACTGAAGACACTGGTGTGAGAAATGAAGCTCAAGAAGAGATCT
ATAAAAAGGGACAGTCCAAAAGAATATGGGGTGAGCTCTACAAGGTGATAGATTCATCAGATGTTGTAGT
TCAAGTTCTTGATGCTAGAGATCCAATGGGTACTCGTTCCCCTCACATTGAAACTTACCTGAAGAAGGAA
AAACCTTGGAAACACCTCATTTTTGTACTTAACAAATGTGACCTTGTTCCAACCTGGGCAACAAAACGGT
GGGTTGCTGTCCTCTCCCAGGATTATCCAACACTTGCTTTCCATGCAAGCCTTACTAACCCGTTTGGCAA
GGGAGCATTCATTCAGCTTCTGCGGCAGTTTGGAAAGTTGCACACTGACAAGAAACAGATCAGTGTTGGG
TTCATTGGCTATCCAAATGTTGGCAAGAGCTCTGTGATAAATACATTGCGTTCTAAGAAAGTTTGCAACG
TGGCTCCCATTGCAGGTGAAACAAAGGTCTGGCAGTATATTACTTTGATGCGTCGGATATTCCTGATTGA
CTGTCCAGGTGTGGTTTACCCCTCTGAGGACTCCGAGACAGACATTGTGTAACTGATCATAATCAGCCAT
ACCACATTTGTAGAGGTTTTACTTGCTTTAAAAAACCTCCCACACCTCCCCCTGAACCTGAAACATAAAA
TGAATGCAATTGTTGTTGTTAACTTGTTTATTGCAGCTTATAATGGTTACAAATAAAGCAATAGCATCAC
AAATTTCACAAATAAAGCATTTTTTTCACTGCATTCTAGTTGTGGTTTGTCCAAACTCATCAATGTATCT
TAACGCGTAAATTGTAAGCGTTAATATTTTGTTAAAATTCGCGTTAAATTTTTGTTAAATCAGCTCATTT
TTTAACCAATAGGCCGAAATCGGCAAAATCCCTTATAAATCAAAAGAATAGACCGAGATAGGGT
[37 nt withheld, positions 2865-2901]
AAAGAACGTGGACTCCAACGTCAAAGG
[49 nt withheld, positions 2929-2977]
T
[91 nt withheld, positions 2979-3069]
G
[124 nt withheld, positions 3071-3194]
CAGGTGGCACTTTTCGGGGAAATGTGCGCGGAACCCCTATTTGTTTATTTTTCTAAATACATTCAAATAT
GTATCCGCTCATGAGACAATAACCCTGATAAATGCTTCAATAATATTGAAAAAGGAAGAGTCCTGAGGCG
GAAAGAACCAGCTGTGGAATGTGTGTCAGTTAGGGTGTGGAAAGTCCCCAGGCTCCCCAGCAGGCAGAAG
TATGCAAAGCATGCATCTCAATTAGTCAGCAACCAGGTGTGGAAAGTCCCCAGGCTCCCCAGCAGGCAGA
AGTATGCAAAGCATGCATCTCAATTAGTCAGCAACCATAGTCCCGCCCCTAACTCCGCCCATCCCGCCCC
TAACTCCGCCCAGTTCCGCCCATTCTCCGCCCCATGGCTGACTAATTTTTTTTATTTATGCAGAGGCCGA
GGCCGCCTCGGCCTCTGAGCTATTCCAGAAGTAGTGAGGAGGCTTTTTTGGAGGCCTAGGCTTTTGCAAA
GATCGATCAAGAGACAGGATGAGGATCGTTTCGCATGATTGAACAAGATGGATTGCACGCAGGTTCTCCG
GCCGCTTGGGTGGAGAGGCTATTCGGCTATGACTGGGCACAACAGACAATCGGCTGCTCTGATGCCGCCG
TGTTCCGGCTGTCAGCGCAGGGGCGCCCGGTTCTTTTTGTCAAGACCGACCTGTCCGGTGCCCTGAATGA
ACTGCAAGACGAGGCAGCGCGGCTATCGTGGCTGGCCACGACGGGCGTTCCTTGCGCAGCTGTGCTCGAC
GTTGTCACTGAAGCGGGAAGGGACTGGCTGCTATTGGGCGAAGTGCCGGGGCAGGATCTCCTGTCATCTC
ACCTTGCTCCTGCCGAGAAAGTATCCATCATGGCTGATGCAATGCGGCGGCTGCATACGCTTGATCCGGC
TACCTGCCCATTCGACCACCAAGCGAAACATCGCATCGAGCGAGCACGTACTCGGATGGAAGCCGGTCTT
GTCGATCAGGATGATCTGGACGAAGAGCATCAGGGGCTCGCGCCAGCCGAACTGTTCGCCAGGCTCAAGG
CGAGCATGCCCGACGGCGAGGATCTCGTCGTGACCCATGGCGATGCCTGCTTGCCGAATATCATGGTGGA
AAATGGCCGCTTTTCTGGATTCATCGACTGTGGCCGGCTGGGTGTGGCGGACCGCTATCAGGACATAGCG
TTGGCTACCCGTGATATTGCTGAAGAGCTTGGCGGCGAATGGGCTGACCGCTTCCTCGTGCTTTACGGTA
TCGCCGCTCCCGATTCGCAGCGCATCGCCTTCTATCGCCTTCTTGACGAGTTCTTCTGAGCGGGACTCTG
GGGTTCGAAATGACCGACCAAGCGACGCCCAACCTGCCATCACGAGATTTCGATTCCACCGCCGCCTTCT
ATGAAAGGTTGGGCTTCGGAATCGTTTTCCGGGACGCCGGCTGGATGATCCTCCAGCGCGGGGATCTCAT
GCTGGAGTTCTTCGCCCACCCTAGGGGGAGGCTAACTGAAACACGGAAGGAGACAATACCGGAAGGAACC
CGCGCTATGACGGCAATAAAAAGACAGAATAAAACGCACGGTGTTGGGTCGTTTGTTCATAAACGCGGGG
TTCGGTCCCAGGGCTGGCACTCTGTCGATACCCCACCGAGACCCCATTGGGGCCAATACGCCCGCGTTTC
TTCCTTTTCCCCACCCCACCCCCCAAGTTCGGGTGAAGGCCCAGGGCTCGCAGCCAACGTCGGGGCGGCA
GGCCCTGCCATAGCCTCAGGTTACTCATATATACTTTAGATTGATTTAAAACTTCATTTTTAATTTAAAA
GGATCTAGGTGAAGATCCTTTTTGATAATCTCATGACCAAAATCCCTTAACGTGAGTTTTCGTTCCACTG
AGCGTCAGACCCCGTAGAAAAGATCAAAGGATCTTCTTGAGATCCTTTTTTTCTGCGCGTAATCTGCTGC
TTGCAAACAAAAAAACCACCGCTACCAGCGGTGGTTTGTTTGCCGGATCAAGAGCTACCAACTCTTTTTC
CGAAGGTAACTGGCTTCAGCAGAGCGCAGATACCAAATACTGTTCTTCTAGTGTAGCCGTAGTTAGGCCA
CCACTTCAAGAACTCTGTAGCACCGCCTACATACCTCGCTCTGCTAATCCTGTTACCAGTGGCTGCTGCC
AGTGGCGATAAGTCGTGTCTTACCGGGTTGGACTCAAGACGATAGTTACCGGATAAGGCGCAGCGGTCGG
GCTGAACGGGGGGTTCGTGCACACAGCCCAGCTTGGAGCGAACGACCTACACCGAACTGAGATACCTACA
GCGTGAGCTATGAGAAAGCGCCACGCTTCCCGAAGGGAGAAAGGCGGACAGGTATCCGGTAAGCGGCAGG
GTCGGAACAGGAGAGCGCACGAGGGAGCTTCCAGGGGGAAACGCCTGGTATCTTTATAGTCCTGTCGGGT
TTCGCCACCTCTGACTTGAGCGTCGATTTTTGTGATGCTCGTCAGGGGGGCGGAGCCTATGGAAAAACGC
CAGCAACGCGGCCTTTTTACGGTTCCTGGCCTTTTGCTGGCCTTTTGCTCACATGTTCTTTCCTGCGTTA
TCCCCTGATTCTGTGGATAACCGTATTACCGCCATGCAT
