>Addgene plasmid #232808 | pGNL2-#28 | depositor partial sequence | sequence record 457843 | GNL2 (1-377aa)
NNNAGATCGAAGTGGCANGNAGCCNGNNGCCAAACATGAAGGGANCCNNNNNCATNNNCGCTTGAATATT
GTATTAGCAAAAGGAGCGCAGAACAGTCGTGGTTAAAAATANTTAANCCCTGCAATATCAATCAACGGTG
GCTTCTGGCACAGTGGCAAGAGTAGAGCCCAAATATTAAATGGTTTGGGAAACACACGTGTGATTAAGCA
GTCATCATTACAAAAATTTCAAGAGGAAATGGATACAGTTATGAAGGATCCATACAAAGTTGTCATGAAG
CAAAGCAAGTTACCAATGTCTCTTCTCCATGATCGAATCCGGCCTCATAACTTGAAGGTGCACATTCTTG
ATACTGAAAGTTTTGAAACTACATTTGGCCCTAAGTCACAGAGGAAACGACCAAACTTATTTGCAAGTGA
TATGCAGTCTCTTATCGAAAATGCTGAAATGTCCACTGAGAGCTATGACCAGGGCAAGGATCGTGATTTG
GTAACTGAAGACACTGGTGTGAGAAATGAAGCTCAAGAAGAGATCTATAAAAAGGGACAGTCCAAAAGAA
TATGGGGTGAGCTCTACAAGGTGATAGATTCATCAGATGTTGTAGTTCAAGTTCTTGATGCTAGAGATCC
AATGGGTACTCGTTCCCCTCACATTGAAACTTACCTGAAGAAGGAAAAACCTTGGAAACACCTCATTTTT
GTACTTAACAAATGTGACCTTGTTCCAACCTGGGCAACAAAACGGTGGGTTGCTGTCCTCTCCCAGGATT
ATCCAACACTTGCTTTCCATGCAAGCCTTACTAACCCGTTTGGCAAGGGAGCATTCATTCAGCTTCTGCG
GCAGTTTGGAAAGTTGCACACTGACAAGAAACAGATCAGTGTTGGGTTCATTGGCTATCCAAATGTTGGC
AAGAGCTCTGTGATAAATACATTGCGTTCTAAGAAAGTTTGCAACGTGGCTCCCATTGCAGGTGAAACAA
AGGTCTGGCAGTATATTACTTTGATGCGTCGGATATTCCTGATTGACTGTCCAGGTGTGGTTTACCCCTC
TGAGGACTCCGAGACAGACATTGTGTAACTGATCCATNATNNNGNNTNNC
